Addgene plasmid #116747: pHAGE-GATA3
Purpose: Lentiviral expression of GATA3
Depositing lab: Gordon Mills & Kenneth Scott. Depositing organization: Baylor College of Medicine. Publication: Systematic Functional Annotation of Somatic Mutations in Cancer. Ng PK, Li J, Jeong KJ, Shao S, Chen H, Tsang YH, Sengupta S, Wang Z, Bhavana VH, Tran R, Soewito S, Minussi DC, Moreno D, Kong K, Dogruluk T, Lu H, Gao J, Tokheim C, Zhou DC, Johnson AM, Zeng J, Ip CKM, Ju Z, Wester M, Yu S, Li Y, Vellano CP, Schultz N, Karchin R, Ding L, Lu Y, Cheung LWT, Chen K, Shaw KR, Meric-Bernstam F, Scott KL, Yi S, Sahni N, Liang H, Mills GB. Cancer Cell. 2018 Mar 12;33(3):450-462.e10. doi: 10.1016/j.ccell.2018.01.021. PubMed 29533785.
Backbone
  Vector backbone: pHAGE
  Vector type: Lentiviral
Growth in bacteria
  Bacterial resistance: Ampicillin, 100 μg/mL
  Growth temperature: 37°C
  Growth strain: Stbl3
  Copy number: High Copy
Gene/Insert
  Gene/Insert name: GATA3
  Species: H. sapiens (human)
  Mutation: WT
  Entrez Gene: GATA3 (a.k.a. HDR, HDRS)
  Cloning method: Gateway Cloning
Terms and licenses: Academic/Nonprofit Terms; Industry Terms: Not Available to Industry
How to cite: pHAGE-GATA3 was a gift from Gordon Mills & Kenneth Scott (Addgene plasmid # 116747 ; http://n2t.net/addgene:116747 ; RRID:Addgene_116747)
