[The description below was written by a language model from this plasmid's Addgene catalogue record and pLannotate feature annotations shown in this document.]
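Description:
pHAGE-GATA3 is a lentiviral expression plasmid of about 9.8 kb that carries the wild-type human GATA3 open reading frame in the pHAGE backbone. It is maintained in E. coli through a high-copy ColE1/pUC-type origin and selected with ampicillin via the β-lactamase gene; the record lists a recombination-deficient strain (Stbl3), a common choice for plasmids carrying repeated LTRs. The HIV-1-derived transfer region comprises a truncated 5' LTR, the Ψ packaging signal with an adjoining gag fragment, the Rev response element for Rev-dependent nuclear export of the genomic RNA, the cPPT/CTS element that aids nuclear import, and a ΔU3 self-inactivating 3' LTR that disables LTR promoter activity after integration. Small fragments of nef, rev, lacI, the SV40 origin and the SV40 poly(A) signal, along with lac promoter/operator elements, are also annotated and appear to be backbone remnants.

Between the viral elements, the human EF-1α promoter provides strong constitutive transcription of a bicistronic message. GATA3, a transcription factor needed for T-helper 2 differentiation, was introduced by Gateway cloning and is flanked by attB1 and attB2 sites. A V5 epitope tag lies downstream of attB2, but the record does not say whether it is fused in frame to GATA3. An EMCV IRES then drives translation of EGFP from the same transcript, so transduced cells can be identified or sorted by fluorescence, and a WPRE enhances transcript expression. No mammalian drug-selection marker is annotated. The construct is intended for lentiviral delivery and stable expression of GATA3 in mammalian cells. It comes from a study on the functional annotation of somatic mutations in cancer, in which a wild-type clone like this one would plausibly serve as the reference for mutant alleles.
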