Features (pLannotate 1.2.2; 27 found; start..end, strand, type, name):
    377..634     +  LTR            5' LTR (truncated): truncated 5' long terminal repeat (LTR) from HIV-1
    681..806     +  misc_feature   HIV-1 Ψ: packaging signal of human immunodeficiency virus type 1
    790..1128    +  CDS            HIV-1 gag (fragment): gag protein from human immunodeficiency virus 1; gag
   1303..1536    +  misc_feature   RRE: The Rev response element (RRE) of HIV-1 allows for Rev-dependent mRNA export from the nucleus to the cytoplasm.
   1913..2013    +  CDS            Rev (fragment): human immunodeficiency virus 1 (HIV-1) Rev protein; rev; enhances nuclear export of unspliced and incompletely spliced viral mRNAs
   2058..2175    +  misc_feature   cPPT/CTS: central polypurine tract and central termination sequence of HIV-1
   2223..3401    +  promoter       EF-1α promoter: strong constitutive promoter for human elongation factor EF-1α
   3422..3442    +  protein_bind   attB1: mutant version of attB; core recombination site for the Gateway® BP reaction BP Clonase™
   3448..4779    +  CDS            GATA3: GATA3_HUMAN - Experimental evidence at protein level: Swiss-Prot protein existence level 1. Transcriptional activator which binds to the enhancer of the T-cell receptor alpha and delta genes. Binds to the consensus sequence 5'-AGATAG-3'. Required for the T-helper 2 (Th2) differentiation process following immune and inflammatory responses. From Homo sapiens (Human).
   4784..4808    -  protein_bind   attB2: mutant version of attB; recombination site for the Gateway® BP reaction BP Clonase™
   4861..4902    +  CDS            V5 tag: epitope tag from simian virus 5
   5028..5490    +  misc_feature   IRES: internal ribosome entry site (IRES) of the encephalomyocarditis virus (EMCV)
   5504..6223    +  CDS            EGFP: the original enhanced GFP (Yang et al., 1996) mammalian codon-optimized
   6237..6825    +  misc_feature   WPRE: woodchuck hepatitis virus posttranscriptional regulatory element
   6833..6898    +  CDS            nef (fragment): NEF_HV1Z2 - Experimental evidence at protein level: Swiss-Prot protein existence level 1. Extracellular Nef protein targets CD4(+) T-lymphocytes for apoptosis by interacting with CXCR4 surface receptors. From Human immunodeficiency virus type 1 group M subtype D (isolate Z2/CDC-Z34) (HIV-1).
   6900..7133    +  LTR            3' LTR (ΔU3): self-inactivating 3' long terminal repeat (LTR) from HIV-1
   7338..7442    +  promoter       AmpR promoter: bla
   7443..8303    +  CDS            AmpR: β-lactamase; bla; confers resistance to ampicillin, carbenicillin, and related antibiotics
   8474..9062    +  rep_origin     ori: high-copy-number ColE1/pMB1/pBR322/pUC origin of replication
   9245..9299    +  CDS            lacI (fragment): lac repressor; lacI; The lac repressor binds to the lac operator to inhibit transcription in E. coli. This inhibition can be relieved by adding lactose or isopropyl-β-D-thiogalactopyranoside (IPTG).
   9305..9398    +  rep_origin     SV40 ori (fragment): SV40 origin of replication
   9423..9460    +  CDS            lacI (fragment): lac repressor; lacI; The lac repressor binds to the lac operator to inhibit transcription in E. coli. This inhibition can be relieved by adding lactose or isopropyl-β-D-thiogalactopyranoside (IPTG).
   9473..9494    +  protein_bind   CAP binding site: CAP binding activates transcription in the presence of cAMP. E. coli catabolite activator protein
   9509..9539    +  promoter       lac promoter: promoter for the E. coli lac operon
   9547..9563    +  protein_bind   lac operator: The lac repressor binds to the lac operator to inhibit transcription in E. coli. This inhibition can be relieved by adding lactose or isopropyl-β-D-thiogalactopyranoside (IPTG). lac repressor encoded by lacI
   9597..9680    +  polyA_signal   SV40 poly(A) signal (fragment): SV40 polyadenylation signal
   9847..329     +  CDS            nef (fragment) (across the origin): NEF_HV1BR - Experimental evidence at protein level: Swiss-Prot protein existence level 1. Extracellular Nef protein targets CD4(+) T-lymphocytes for apoptosis by interacting with CXCR4 surface receptors (PubMed:14990729). From Human immunodeficiency virus type 1 group M subtype B (isolate BRU/LAI) (HIV-1).
>Addgene plasmid #116747 | pHAGE-GATA3 | addgene full sequence | sequence record 240747 | Addgene NGS Result
TGGAAGGGCTAATTCACTCCCAAAGAAGACAAGATATCCTTGATCTGTGGATCTACCACACACAAGGCTA
CTTCCCTGATTAGCAGAACTACACACCAGGGCCAGGGGTCAGATATCCACTGACCTTTGGATGGTGCTAC
AAGCTAGTACCAGTTGAGCCAGATAAGGTAGAAGAGGCCAATAAAGGAGAGAACACCAGCTTGTTACACC
CTGTGAGCCTGCATGGGATGGATGACCCGGAGAGAGAAGTGTTAGAGTGGAGGTTTGACAGCCGCCTAGC
ATTTCATCACGTGGCCCGAGAGCTGCATCCGGAGTACTTCAAGAACTGCTGATATCGAGCTTGCTACAAG
GGACTTTCCGCTGGGGACTTTCCAGGGAGGCGTGGCCTGGGCGGGACTGGGGAGTGGCGAGCCCTCAGAT
CCTGCATATAAGCAGCTGCTTTTTGCCTGTACTGGGTCTCTCTGGTTAGACCAGATCTGAGCCTGGGAGC
TCTCTGGCTAACTAGGGAACCCACTGCTTAAGCCTCAATAAAGCTTGCCTTGAGTGCTTCAAGTAGTGTG
TGCCCGTCTGTTGTGTGACTCTGGTAACTAGAGATCCCTCAGACCCTTTTAGTCAGTGTGGAAAATCTCT
AGCAGTGGCGCCCGAACAGGGACTTGAAAGCGAAAGGGAAACCAGAGGAGCTCTCTCGACGCAGGACTCG
GCTTGCTGAAGCGCGCACGGCAAGAGGCGAGGGGCGGCGACTGGTGAGTACGCCAAAAATTTTGACTAGC
GGAGGCTAGAAGGAGAGAGATGGGTGCGAGAGCGTCAGTATTAAGCGGGGGAGAATTAGATCGCGATGGG
AAAAAATTCGGTTAAGGCCAGGGGGAAAGAAAAAATATAAATTAAAACATATAGTATGGGCAAGCAGGGA
GCTAGAACGATTCGCAGTTAATCCTGGCCTGTTAGAAACATCAGAAGGCTGTAGACAAATACTGGGACAG
CTACAACCATCCCTTCAGACAGGATCAGAAGAACTTAGATCATTATATAATACAGTAGCAACCCTCTATT
GTGTGCATCAAAGGATAGAGATAAAAGACACCAAGGAAGCTTTAGACAAGATAGAGGAAGAGCAAAACAA
AAGTAAGACCACCGCACAGCAAGCGGCCGGCCGCTGATCTTCAGACCTGGAGGAGGAGATATGAGGGACA
ATTGGAGAAGTGAATTATATAAATATAAAGTAGTAAAAATTGAACCATTAGGAGTAGCACCCACCAAGGC
AAAGAGAAGAGTGGTGCAGAGAGAAAAAAGAGCAGTGGGAATAGGAGCTTTGTTCCTTGGGTTCTTGGGA
GCAGCAGGAAGCACTATGGGCGCAGCGTCAATGACGCTGACGGTACAGGCCAGACAATTATTGTCTGGTA
TAGTGCAGCAGCAGAACAATTTGCTGAGGGCTATTGAGGCGCAACAGCATCTGTTGCAACTCACAGTCTG
GGGCATCAAGCAGCTCCAGGCAAGAATCCTGGCTGTGGAAAGATACCTAAAGGATCAACAGCTCCTGGGG
ATTTGGGGTTGCTCTGGAAAACTCATTTGCACCACTGCTGTGCCTTGGAATGCTAGTTGGAGTAATAAAT
CTCTGGAACAGATTTGGAATCACACGACCTGGATGGAGTGGGACAGAGAAATTAACAATTACACAAGCTT
AATACACTCCTTAATTGAAGAATCGCAAAACCAGCAAGAAAAGAATGAACAAGAATTATTGGAATTAGAT
AAATGGGCAAGTTTGTGGAATTGGTTTAACATAACAAATTGGCTGTGGTATATAAAATTATTCATAATGA
TAGTAGGAGGCTTGGTAGGTTTAAGAATAGTTTTTGCTGTACTTTCTATAGTGAATAGAGTTAGGCAGGG
ATATTCACCATTATCGTTTCAGACCCACCTCCCAACCCCGAGGGGACCCGACAGGCCCGAAGGAATAGAA
GAAGAAGGTGGAGAGAGAGACAGAGACAGATCCATTCGATTAGTGAACGGATCTCGACGGTATCGCCGAA
TTCACAAATGGCAGTATTCATCCACAATTTTAAAAGAAAAGGGGGGATTGGGGGGTACAGTGCAGGGGAA
AGAATAGTAGACATAATAGCAACAGACATACAAACTAAAGAATTACAAAAACAAATTACAAAAATTCAAA
ATTTTCGGGTTTATTACAGGGACAGCAGAGATCCAGTTTGGACTAGTCGTGAGGCTCCGGTGCCCGTCAG
TGGGCAGAGCGCACATCGCCCACAGTCCCCGAGAAGTTGGGGGGAGGGGTCGGCAATTGAACCGGTGCCT
AGAGAAGGTGGCGCGGGGTAAACTGGGAAAGTGATGTCGTGTACTGGCTCCGCCTTTTTCCCGAGGGTGG
GGGAGAACCGTATATAAGTGCAGTAGTCGCCGTGAACGTTCTTTTTCGCAACGGGTTTGCCGCCAGAACA
CAGGTAAGTGCCGTGTGTGGTTCCCGCGGGCCTGGCCTCTTTACGGGTTATGGCCCTTGCGTGCCTTGAA
TTACTTCCACCTGGCTGCAGTACGTGATTCTTGATCCCGAGCTTCGGGTTGGAAGTGGGTGGGAGAGTTC
GAGGCCTTGCGCTTAAGGAGCCCCTTCGCCTCGTGCTTGAGTTGAGGCCTGGCCTGGGCGCTGGGGCCGC
CGCGTGCGAATCTGGTGGCACCTTCGCGCCTGTCTCGCTGCTTTCGATAAGTCTCTAGCCATTTAAAATT
TTTGATGACCTGCTGCGACGCTTTTTTTCTGGCAAGATAGTCTTGTAAATGCGGGCCAAGATCTGCACAC
TGGTATTTCGGTTTTTGGGGCCGCGGGCGGCGACGGGGCCCGTGCGTCCCAGCGCACATGTTCGGCGAGG
CGGGGCCTGCGAGCGCGGCCACCGAGAATCGGACGGGGGTAGTCTCAAGCTGGCCGGCCTGCTCTGGTGC
CTGGCCTCGCGCCGCCGTGTATCGCCCCGCCCTGGGCGGCAAGGCTGGCCCGGTCGGCACCAGTTGCGTG
AGCGGAAAGATGGCCGCTTCCCGGCCCTGCTGCAGGGAGCTCAAAATGGAGGACGCGGCGCTCGGGAGAG
CGGGCGGGTGAGTCACCCACACAAAGGAAAAGGGCCTTTCCGTCCTCAGCCGTCGCTTCATGTGACTCCA
CGGAGTACCGGGCGCCGTCCAGGCACCTCGATTAGTTCTCGAGCTTTTGGAGTACGTCGTCTTTAGGTTG
GGGGGAGGGGTTTTATGCGATGGAGTTTCCCCACACTGAGTGGGTGGAGACTGAAGTTAGGCCAGCTTGG
CACTTGATGTAATTCTCCTTGGAATTTGCCCTTTTTGAGTTTGGATCTTGGTTCATTCTCAAGCCTCAGA
CAGTGGTTCAAAGTTTTTTTCTTCCATTTCAGGTGTCGTGAAGCGGCCCTGCAGATATCAACAAGTTTGT
ACAAAAAAGCAGGCACCATGGAGGTGACGGCGGACCAGCCGCGCTGGGTGAGCCACCACCACCCCGCCGT
GCTCAACGGGCAGCACCCGGACACGCACCACCCGGGCCTCAGCCACTCCTACATGGACGCGGCGCAGTAC
CCGCTGCCGGAGGAGGTGGATGTGCTTTTTAACATCGACGGTCAAGGCAACCACGTCCCGCCCTACTACG
GAAACTCGGTCAGGGCCACGGTGCAGAGGTACCCTCCGACCCACCACGGGAGCCAGGTGTGCCGCCCGCC
TCTGCTTCATGGATCCCTACCCTGGCTGGACGGCGGCAAAGCCCTGGGCAGCCACCACACCGCCTCCCCC
TGGAATCTCAGCCCCTTCTCCAAGACGTCCATCCACCACGGCTCCCCGGGGCCCCTCTCCGTCTACCCCC
CGGCCTCGTCCTCCTCCTTGTCGGGGGGCCACGCCAGCCCGCACCTCTTCACCTTCCCGCCCACCCCGCC
GAAGGACGTCTCCCCGGACCCATCGCTGTCCACCCCAGGCTCGGCCGGCTCGGCCCGGCAGGACGAGAAA
GAGTGCCTCAAGTACCAGGTGCCCCTGCCCGACAGCATGAAGCTGGAGTCGTCCCACTCCCGTGGCAGCA
TGACCGCCCTGGGTGGAGCCTCCTCGTCGACCCACCACCCCATCACCACCTACCCGCCCTACGTGCCCGA
GTACAGCTCCGGACTCTTCCCCCCCAGCAGCCTGCTGGGCGGCTCCCCCACCGGCTTCGGATGCAAGTCC
AGGCCCAAGGCCCGGTCCAGCACAGAAGGCAGGGAGTGTGTGAACTGTGGGGCAACCTCGACCCCACTGT
GGCGGCGAGATGGCACGGGACACTACCTGTGCAACGCCTGCGGGCTCTATCACAAAATGAACGGACAGAA
CCGGCCCCTCATTAAGCCCAAGCGAAGGCTGTCTGCAGCCAGGAGAGCAGGGACGTCCTGTGCGAACTGT
CAGACCACCACAACCACACTCTGGAGGAGGAATGCCAATGGGGACCCTGTCTGCAATGCCTGTGGGCTCT
ACTACAAGCTTCACAATATTAACAGACCCCTGACTATGAAGAAGGAAGGCATCCAGACCAGAAACCGAAA
AATGTCTAGCAAATCCAAAAAGTGCAAAAAAGTGCATGACTCACTGGAGGACTTCCCCAAGAACAGCTCG
TTTAACCCGGCCGCCCTCTCCAGACACATGTCCTCCCTGAGCCACATCTCGCCCTTCAGCCACTCCAGCC
ACATGCTGACCACGCCCACGCCGATGCACCCGCCATCCAGCCTGTCCTTTGGACCACACCACCCCTCCAG
CATGGTCACCGCCATGGGTTAGAACCCAGCTTTCTTGTACAAAGTGGTTGATATCCAGCACAGTGGCGGC
CGCTCGAGTCTAGAGGGCCCGCGGTTCGAAGGTAAGCCTATCCCTAACCCTCTCCTCGGTCTCGATTCTA
CGCGTACCGGTTAGTAATGAGATCCCTCCCCCCCCCCTAACGTTACTGGCCGAAGCCGCTTGGAATAAGG
CCGGTGTGCGTTTGTCTATATGTTATTTTCCACCATATTGCCGTCTTTTGGCAATGTGAGGGCCCGGAAA
CCTGGCCCTGTCTTCTTGACGAGCATTCCTAGGGGTCTTTCCCCTCTCGCCAAAGGAATGCAAGGTCTGT
TGAATGTCGTGAAGGAAGCAGTTCCTCTGGAAGCTTCTTGAAGACAAACAACGTCTGTAGCGACCCTTTG
CAGGCAGCGGAACCCCCCACCTGGCGACAGGTGCCTCTGCGGCCAAAAGCCACGTGTATAAGATACACCT
GCAAAGGCGGCACAACCCCAGTGCCACGTTGTGAGTTGGATAGTTGTGGAAAGAGTCAAATGGCTCTCCT
CAAGCGTATTCAACAAGGGGCTGAAGGATGCCCAGAAGGTACCCCATTGTATGGGATCTGATCTGGGGCC
TCGGTGCACATGCTTTACATGTGTTTAGTCGAGGTTAAAAAAACGTCTAGGCCCCCCGAACCACGGGGAC
GTGGTTTTCCTTTGAAAAACACGATGATAATATGGCCACACATATGGTGAGCAAGGGCGAGGAGCTGTTC
ACCGGGGTGGTGCCCATCCTGGTCGAGCTGGACGGCGACGTAAACGGCCACAAGTTCAGCGTGTCCGGCG
AGGGCGAGGGCGATGCCACCTACGGCAAGCTGACCCTGAAGTTCATCTGCACCACCGGCAAGCTGCCCGT
GCCCTGGCCCACCCTCGTGACCACCCTGACCTACGGCGTGCAGTGCTTCAGCCGCTACCCCGACCACATG
AAGCAGCACGACTTCTTCAAGTCCGCCATGCCCGAAGGCTACGTCCAGGAGCGCACCATCTTCTTCAAGG
ACGACGGCAACTACAAGACCCGCGCCGAGGTGAAGTTCGAGGGCGACACCCTGGTGAACCGCATCGAGCT
GAAGGGCATCGACTTCAAGGAGGACGGCAACATCCTGGGGCACAAGCTGGAGTACAACTACAACAGCCAC
AACGTCTATATCATGGCCGACAAGCAGAAGAACGGCATCAAGGTGAACTTCAAGATCCGCCACAACATCG
AGGACGGCAGCGTGCAGCTCGCCGACCACTACCAGCAGAACACCCCCATCGGCGACGGCCCCGTGCTGCT
GCCCGACAACCACTACCTGAGCACCCAGTCCGCCCTGAGCAAAGACCCCAACGAGAAGCGCGATCACATG
GTCCTGCTGGAGTTCGTGACCGCCGCCGGGATCACTCTCGGCATGGACGAGCTGTACAAGTAAATCGATA
GATCCTAATCAACCTCTGGATTACAAAATTTGTGAAAGATTGACTGGTATTCTTAACTATGTTGCTCCTT
TTACGCTATGTGGATACGCTGCTTTAATGCCTTTGTATCATGCTATTGCTTCCCGTATGGCTTTCATTTT
CTCCTCCTTGTATAAATCCTGGTTGCTGTCTCTTTATGAGGAGTTGTGGCCCGTTGTCAGGCAACGTGGC
GTGGTGTGCACTGTGTTTGCTGACGCAACCCCCACTGGTTGGGGCATTGCCACCACCTGTCAGCTCCTTT
CCGGGACTTTCGCTTTCCCCCTCCCTATTGCCACGGCGGAACTCATCGCCGCCTGCCTTGCCCGCTGCTG
GACAGGGGCTCGGCTGTTGGGCACTGACAATTCCGTGGTGTTGTCGGGGAAATCATCGTCCTTTCCTTGG
CTGCTCGCCTGTGTTGCCACCTGGATTCTGCGCGGGACGTCCTTCTGCTACGTCCCTTCGGCCCTCAATC
CAGCGGACCTTCCTTCCCGCGGCCTGCTGCCGGCTCTGCGGCCTCTTCCGCGTCTTCGCCTTCGCCCTCA
GACGAGTCGGATCTCCCTTTGGGCCGCCTCCCCGCCTGAGATCCTTTAAGACCAATGACTTACAAGGCAG
CTGTAGATCTTAGCCACTTTTTAAAAGAAAAGGGGGGACTGGAAGGGCTAATTCACTCCCAACGAAGACA
AGATCTGCTTTTTGCTTGTACTGGGTCTCTCTGGTTAGACCAGATCTGAGCCTGGGAGCTCTCTGGCTAA
CTAGGGAACCCACTGCTTAAGCCTCAATAAAGCTTGCCTTGAGTGCTTCAAGTAGTGTGTGCCCGTCTGT
TGTGTGACTCTGGTAACTAGAGATCCCTCAGACCCTTTTAGTCAGTGTGGAAAATCTCTAGCAGTAGTAG
TTCATGTCATCTTATTATTCAGTATTTATAACTTGCAAAGAAATGAATATCAGAGAGTGAGAGGCCCGGG
TTAATTAAGGAAAGGGCTAGATCATTCTTGAAGACGAAAGGGCCTCGTGATACGCCTATTTTTATAGGTT
AATGTCATGATAATAATGGTTTCTTAGACGTCAGGTGGCACTTTTCGGGGAAATGTGCGCGGAACCCCTA
TTTGTTTATTTTTCTAAATACATTCAAATATGTATCCGCTCATGAGACAATAACCCTGATAAATGCTTCA
ATAATATTGAAAAAGGAAGAGTATGAGTATTCAACATTTCCGTGTCGCCCTTATTCCCTTTTTTGCGGCA
TTTTGCCTTCCTGTTTTTGCTCACCCAGAAACGCTGGTGAAAGTAAAAGATGCTGAAGATCAGTTGGGTG
CACGAGTGGGTTACATCGAACTGGATCTCAACAGCGGTAAGATCCTTGAGAGTTTTCGCCCCGAAGAACG
TTTTCCAATGATGAGCACTTTTAAAGTTCTGCTATGTGGCGCGGTATTATCCCGTGTTGACGCCGGGCAA
GAGCAACTCGGTCGCCGCATACACTATTCTCAGAATGACTTGGTTGAGTACTCACCAGTCACAGAAAAGC
ATCTTACGGATGGCATGACAGTAAGAGAATTATGCAGTGCTGCCATAACCATGAGTGATAACACTGCGGC
CAACTTACTTCTGACAACGATCGGAGGACCGAAGGAGCTAACCGCTTTTTTGCACAACATGGGGGATCAT
GTAACTCGCCTTGATCGTTGGGAACCGGAGCTGAATGAAGCCATACCAAACGACGAGCGTGACACCACGA
TGCCTGTAGCAATGGCAACAACGTTGCGCAAACTATTAACTGGCGAACTACTTACTCTAGCTTCCCGGCA
ACAATTAATAGACTGGATGGAGGCGGATAAAGTTGCAGGACCACTTCTGCGCTCGGCCCTTCCGGCTGGC
TGGTTTATTGCTGATAAATCTGGAGCCGGTGAGCGTGGGTCTCGCGGTATCATTGCAGCACTGGGGCCAG
ATGGTAAGCCCTCCCGTATCGTAGTTATCTACACGACGGGGAGTCAGGCAACTATGGATGAACGAAATAG
ACAGATCGCTGAGATAGGTGCCTCACTGATTAAGCATTGGTAACTGTCAGACCAAGTTTACTCATATATA
CTTTAGATTGATTTAAAACTTCATTTTTAATTTAAAAGGATCTAGGTGAAGATCCTTTTTGATAATCTCA
TGACCAAAATCCCTTAACGTGAGTTTTCGTTCCACTGAGCGTCAGACCCCGTAGAAAAGATCAAAGGATC
TTCTTGAGATCCTTTTTTTCTGCGCGTAATCTGCTGCTTGCAAACAAAAAAACCACCGCTACCAGCGGTG
GTTTGTTTGCCGGATCAAGAGCTACCAACTCTTTTTCCGAAGGTAACTGGCTTCAGCAGAGCGCAGATAC
CAAATACTGTTCTTCTAGTGTAGCCGTAGTTAGGCCACCACTTCAAGAACTCTGTAGCACCGCCTACATA
CCTCGCTCTGCTAATCCTGTTACCAGTGGCTGCTGCCAGTGGCGATAAGTCGTGTCTTACCGGGTTGGAC
TCAAGACGATAGTTACCGGATAAGGCGCAGCGGTCGGGCTGAACGGGGGGTTCGTGCACACAGCCCAGCT
TGGAGCGAACGACCTACACCGAACTGAGATACCTACAGCGTGAGCTATGAGAAAGCGCCACGCTTCCCGA
AGGGAGAAAGGCGGACAGGTATCCGGTAAGCGGCAGGGTCGGAACAGGAGAGCGCACGAGGGAGCTTCCA
GGGGGAAACGCCTGGTATCTTTATAGTCCTGTCGGGTTTCGCCACCTCTGACTTGAGCGTCGATTTTTGT
GATGCTCGTCAGGGGGGCGGAGCCTATGGAAAAACGCCAGCAACGCGGCCTTTTTACGGTTCCTGGCCTT
TTGCTGGCCTTTTGCTCACATGTTCTTTCCTGCGTTATCCCCTGATTCTGTGGATAACCGTATTACCGCC
TTTGAGTGAGCTGATACCGCTCGCCGCAGCCGAACGACCGAGCGCAGCGAGTCAGTGAGCGAGGAAGCGG
AAGAGCGCCCAATACGCAAACCGCCTCTCCCCGCGCGTTGGCCGATTCATTAATGCAGCAAGCTCATGGC
TGACTAATTTTTTTTATTTATGCAGAGGCCGAGGCCGCCTCGGCCTCTGAGCTATTCCAGAAGTAGTGAG
GAGGCTTTTTTGGAGGCCTAGGCTTTTGCAAAAAGCTCCCCGTGGCACGACAGGTTTCCCGACTGGAAAG
CGGGCAGTGAGCGCAACGCAATTAATGTGAGTTAGCTCACTCATTAGGCACCCCAGGCTTTACACTTTAT
GCTTCCGGCTCGTATGTTGTGTGGAATTGTGAGCGGATAACAATTTCACACAGGAAACAGCTATGACATG
ATTACGAATTTCACAAATAAAGCATTTTTTTCACTGCATTCTAGTTGTGGTTTGTCCAAACTCATCAATG
TATCTTATCATGTCTGGATCAACTGGATAACTCAAGCTAACCAAAATCATCCCAAACTTCCCACCCCATA
CCCTATTACCACTGCCAATTACCTGTGGTTTCATTTACTCTAAACCTGTGATTCCTCTGAATTATTTTCA
TTTTAAAGAAATTGTATTTGTTAAATATGTACTACAAACTTAGTAGT
