>Addgene plasmid #116747 | pHAGE-GATA3 | depositor partial sequence | sequence record 219622 | insert
ATGGAGGTGACGGCGGACCAGCCGCGCTGGGTGAGCCACCACCACCCCGCCGTGCTCAACGGGCAGCACC
CGGACACGCACCACCCGGGCCTCAGCCACTCCTACATGGACGCGGCGCAGTACCCGCTGCCGGAGGAGGT
GGATGTGCTTTTTAACATCGACGGTCAAGGCAACCACGTCCCGCCCTACTACGGAAACTCGGTCAGGGCC
ACGGTGCAGAGGTACCCTCCGACCCACCACGGGAGCCAGGTGTGCCGCCCGCCTCTGCTTCATGGATCCC
TACCCTGGCTGGACGGCGGCAAAGCCCTGGGCAGCCACCACACCGCCTCCCCCTGGAATCTCAGCCCCTT
CTCCAAGACGTCCATCCACCACGGCTCCCCGGGGCCCCTCTCCGTCTACCCCCCGGCCTCGTCCTCCTCC
TTGTCGGGGGGCCACGCCAGCCCGCACCTCTTCACCTTCCCGCCCACCCCGCCGAAGGACGTCTCCCCGG
ACCCATCGCTGTCCACCCCAGGCTCGGCCGGCTCGGCCCGGCAGGACGAGAAAGAGTGCCTCAAGTACCA
GGTGCCCCTGCCCGACAGCATGAAGCTGGAGTCGTCCCACTCCCGTGGCAGCATGACCGCCCTGGGTGGA
GCCTCCTCGTCGACCCACCACCCCATCACCACCTACCCGCCCTACGTGCCCGAGTACAGCTCCGGACTCT
TCCCCCCCAGCAGCCTGCTGGGCGGCTCCCCCACCGGCTTCGGATGCAAGTCCAGGCCCAAGGCCCGGTC
CAGCACAGAAGGCAGGGAGTGTGTGAACTGTGGGGCAACCTCGACCCCACTGTGGCGGCGAGATGGCACG
GGACACTACCTGTGCAACGCCTGCGGGCTCTATCACAAAATGAACGGACAGAACCGGCCCCTCATTAAGC
CCAAGCGAAGGCTGTCTGCAGCCAGGAGAGCAGGGACGTCCTGTGCGAACTGTCAGACCACCACAACCAC
ACTCTGGAGGAGGAATGCCAATGGGGACCCTGTCTGCAATGCCTGTGGGCTCTACTACAAGCTTCACAAT
ATTAACAGACCCCTGACTATGAAGAAGGAAGGCATCCAGACCAGAAACCGAAAAATGTCTAGCAAATCCA
AAAAGTGCAAAAAAGTGCATGACTCACTGGAGGACTTCCCCAAGAACAGCTCGTTTAACCCGGCCGCCCT
CTCCAGACACATGTCCTCCCTGAGCCACATCTCGCCCTTCAGCCACTCCAGCCACATGCTGACCACGCCC
ACGCCGATGCACCCGCCATCCAGCCTGTCCTTTGGACCACACCACCCCTCCAGCATGGTCACCGCCATGG
GTTAG
